>Addgene plasmid #246338 | (203-bp-DIAL-CMV53)-mGL-BGH_pKG3682 | addgene full sequence | sequence record 491523 | Addgene NGS Result
CGCTCGCTGACTGCAGGTGCCCGTGTCTCAAAATCTCTGATGTTACATTGCACAAGATAAAAATATATCA
TCATGAACAATAAAACTGTCTGCTTACATAAACAGTAATACAAGGGGTGTTATGAGCCATATTCAACGGG
AAACGTCGAGGCCGCGATTAAATTCCAACATGGATGCTGATTTATATGGGTATAAATGGGCTCGCGATAA
TGTCGGGCAATCAGGTGCGACAATCTATCGCTTGTATGGGAAGCCCGATGCGCCAGAGTTGTTTCTGAAA
CATGGCAAAGGTAGCGTTGCCAATGATGTTACAGATGAGATGGTCAGACTAAACTGGCTGACGGAATTTA
TGCCTCTTCCGACCATCAAGCATTTTATCCGTACTCCTGGTGATGCATGGTTACTCACCACTGCGATCCC
CGGAAAAACAGCATTCCAGGTATTAGAAGAATATCCTGATTCAGGTGAAAATATTGTTGATGCGCTGGCA
GTGTTCCTGCGCCGGTTGCATTCGATTCCTGTTTGTAATTGTCCTTTTAACAGCGATCGCGTATTTCGTC
TAGCTCAGGCGCAATCACGAATGAATAACGGTTTGGTTGATGCGAGTGATTTTGATGACGAGCGTAATGG
CTGGCCTGTTGAACAAGTCTGGAAAGAAATGCATAAACTTTTGCCATTCTCACCGGATTCAGTCGTCACT
CATGGTGATTTCTCACTTGATAACCTTATTTTTGACGAGGGGAAATTAATAGGTTGTATTGATGTTGGAC
GAGTCGGAATCGCAGACCGATACCAGGATCTTGCCATCCTATGGAACTGCCTCGGTGAGTTTTCTCCTTC
ATTACAGAAACGGCTTTTTCAAAAATATGGTATTGATAATCCTGATATGAATAAATTGCAGTTTCATTTG
ATGCTCGATGAGTTTTTCTAATCAGAATTGGTTAATTGGTTGTAACATTATTCAGATTGGGCCCCGTTCC
ACTGAGCGTCAGACCCCGTAGAAAAGATCAAAGGATCTTCTTGAGATCCTTTTTTTCTGCGCGTAATCTG
CTGCTTGCAAACAAAAAAACCACCGCTACCAGCGGTGGTTTGTTTGCCGGATCAAGAGCTACCAACTCTT
TTTCCGAAGGTAACTGGCTTCAGCAGAGCGCAGATACCAAATACTGTTCTTCTAGTGTAGCCGTAGTTAG
GCCACCACTTCAAGAACTCTGTAGCACCGCCTACATACCTCGCTCTGCTAATCCTGTTACCAGTGGCTGC
TGCCAGTGGCGATAAGTCGTGTCTTACCGGGTTGGACTCAAGACGATAGTTACCGGATAAGGCGCAGCGG
TCGGGCTGAACGGGGGGTTCGTGCACACAGCCCAGCTTGGAGCGAACGACCTACACCGAACTGAGATACC
TACAGCGTGAGCTATGAGAAAGCGCCACGCTTCCCGAAGGGAGAAAGGCGGACAGGTATCCGGTAAGCGG
CAGGGTCGGAACAGGAGAGCGCACGAGGGAGCTTCCAGGGGGAAACGCCTGGTATCTTTATAGTCCTGTC
GGGTTTCGCCACCTCTGACTTGAGCGTCGATTTTTGTGATGCTCGTCAGGGGGGCGGAGCCTATGGAAAA
ACGCCAGCAACGCGGCCTTTTTACGGTTCCTGGCCTTTTGCTGGCCTTTTGCTCACATGTTCTTTCCTGC
GTTATCCCCTGATTCTGTGGATAACCGTATTACCGCTAGCATGGATCTCGGGGACGTCTAACTACTAAGC
GAGAGTAGGGAACTGCCAGGCATCAAATAAAACGAAAGGCTCAGTCGGAAGACTGGGCCTTTCGTTTTAT
CTGTTGTTTGTCGGTGAACGCTCTCCTGAGTAGGACAAATCCGCCGGGAGCGGATTTGAACGTTGTGAAG
CAACGGCCCGGAGGGTGGCGGGCAGGACGCCCGCCATAAACTGCCAGGCATCAAACTAAGCAGAAGGCCA
TCCTGACGGATGGCCTTTTTGCGTTTCTACAAACTCTTCCTGTTAGTTAGTTACTTAAGCTCGGGCCCAC
CTGCAGTCTACTTACTCGGATCGGGAGATCTGAATTGGAGTGAGGACGTGTAGAGTGAGGACGTGCGGAG
TGAGGACGTGTAGAGTGAGGACGTGCGGAGTGAGGACGTGTAGAGTGAGGACGTGCCCTCCTCTGGATCA
AATCCGAATAACTTCGTATAGCATACATTATACGAAGTTATCTCGAGTCGCTCGGTACGATTTAAATTGA
ATTCTGCAGTCGACGGTACCGCGGGCCCGGGACTTTGTACAAAAAAGCAGGCTCCACCATGGGAACCAAT
TCAGTCGACTGGATCCGGTACCTCCTACAGCTCCTGGGCAACGTGCTGGTTATTGTGCTGTCTCATCATT
TTGGCAAAGAATTGATTAATTCGAGCGAACGCGTATAACTTCGTATAGCATACATTATACGAAGTTATCG
GATTTGATCTGATCAAGCAACCAACAAAATGTCGTAACAAGGGCGGTAGGCGTGTACGGTGGGAGGTCTA
TATAAGCAGAGCTCGTTTAGTGAACCGCTAGTCTACTACCAGAGCTCATCGCTAGCAATGAGCCACCATG
GTGAGCAAGGGCGAGGAGCTGTTCACCGGGGTGGTGCCCATCCTGGTCGAGCTGGACGGCGACGTAAACG
GCCACAAGTTCAGCGTCCGCGGCGAGGGCGAGGGCGATGCCACCAACGGCAAGCTGACCCTGAAGTTCAT
CTGCACCACCGGCAAGCTGCCCGTGCCCTGGCCCACCCTCGTGACCACCTTAGGCTACGGCGTGGCCTGC
TTCGCCCGCTACCCCGACCACATGAAGCAGCACGACTTCTTCAAGTCCGCCATGCCCGAAGGCTACGTCC
AGGAGCGCACCATCTCTTTCAAGGACGACGGTACCTACAAGACCCGCGCCGAGGTGAAGTTCGAGGGCGA
CACCCTGGTGAACCGCATCGTGCTGAAGGGCATCGACTTCAAGGAGGACGGCAACATCCTGGGGCACAAG
CTGGAGTACAACTTCAACAGCCACAAGGTCTATATCACGGCCGACAAGCAGAAGAACGGCATCAAGGCTA
ACTTCAAGACCCGCCACAACGTTGAGGACGGCGGCGTGCAGCTCGCCGACCACTACCAGCAGAACACCCC
CATCGGCGACGGCCCCGTGCTGCTGCCCGACAACCACTACCTGAGCCATCAGTCCAAACTGAGCAAAGAC
CCCAACGAGAAGCGCGATCACATGGTCCTGAAGGAGAGGGTGACCGCCGCCGGGATTACACATGACATGG
ACGAGCTGTACAAGTAACAACGTTGCACCTGTGCCTTCTAGTTGCCAGCCATCTGTTGTTTGCCCCTCCC
CCGTGCCTTCCTTGACCCTGGAAGGTGCCACTCCCACTGTCCTTTCCTAATAAAATGAGGAAATTGCATC
GCATTGTCTGAGTAGGTGTCATTCTATTCTGGGGGGTGGGGTGGGGCAGGACAGCAAGGGGGAGGATTGG
GAAGACAATAGCAGGCATGCTGGGGATGCGGTGGGCTCTATGG
Features (pLannotate 1.2.2; 11 found; start..end, strand, type, name):
    122..931     +  CDS            KanR: aminoglycoside phosphotransferase; aph(3')-Ia; confers resistance to kanamycin in bacteria or G418 (Geneticin®) in eukaryotes
   1021..1609    +  rep_origin     ori: high-copy-number ColE1/pMB1/pBR322/pUC origin of replication
   1777..1820    -  terminator     rrnB T1 terminator: Escherichia coli rrnB; transcription terminator T1 from the E. coli rrnB gene
   1952..1979    +  terminator     rrnB T2 terminator: transcription terminator T2 from the E. coli rrnB gene
   2178..2211    +  protein_bind   loxP: Cre-mediated recombination occurs in the 8-bp core sequence (GCATACAT). Cre recombinase
   2239..2272    +  misc_feature   MCS (fragment): multiple cloning site
   2274..2293    +  protein_bind   attB1 (fragment): mutant version of attB; recombination site for the Gateway® BP reaction BP Clonase™
   2415..2448    +  protein_bind   loxP: Cre-mediated recombination occurs in the 8-bp core sequence (GCATACAT). Cre recombinase
   2495..2533    +  promoter       minimal CMV promoter: human cytomegalovirus (CMV) immediate early promoter
   2588..3307    +  CDS            mGreenLantern: monomeric GFP derivative that displays exceptionally high brightness in cells (Campbell et al., 2020)
   3319..3543    +  polyA_signal   bGH poly(A) signal: bovine growth hormone polyadenylation signal
