[The description below was written by a language model from this plasmid's Addgene catalogue record and pLannotate feature annotations shown in this document.]
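Description:
(203-bp-DIAL-CMV53)-mGL-BGH_pKG3682 is a compact (about 3.5 kb) mammalian expression and synthetic-biology reporter plasmid built by Golden Gate assembly in the depositing lab's pSHIP backbone. It is propagated in bacteria through a high-copy ColE1/pUC-type origin and selected with kanamycin via an aph(3')-Ia aminoglycoside phosphotransferase gene. The rrnB T1 and T2 terminators lie between the bacterial maintenance region and the reporter cassette, where they likely insulate the cassette from read-through transcription.

The payload is a DIAL promoter driving mGreenLantern, a very bright monomeric GFP derivative of Aequorea victoria origin, followed by the bovine growth hormone polyadenylation signal. In the annotated map, two loxP sites in the same orientation flank a spacer carrying small fragments annotated as multiple cloning site and attB1 sequence. This floxed segment corresponds to the "203-bp" element of the name. Immediately downstream is a minimal CMV core promoter (CMV53) and then the reporter coding sequence. According to the record, mGreenLantern is expressed in the presence of a synthetic zinc-finger activator (ZFa), and the promoter is editable by Cre recombinase. The ZFa binding sites are not annotated in the feature table, but presumably sit upstream of the first loxP site. On that reading, Cre-mediated excision of the spacer would move them closer to the core promoter and change the level of output.

The plasmid serves as a fluorescent readout for programmable promoter editing, letting users compare transgene expression set points before and after recombination in mammalian cells.
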