Addgene plasmid #246338: (203-bp-DIAL-CMV53)-mGL-BGH_pKG3682
Purpose: 203-bp DIAL Reporter Plasmid with CMV53 expressing mGreenLantern in the presence of ZFa and editable by Cre recombinase
Depositing lab: Kate Galloway. Depositing organization: Massachusetts Institute of Technology. Publication: Programmable promoter editing for precise control of transgene expression. Kabaria SR, Bae Y, Ehmann ME, Lende-Dorn BA, Beitz AM, Peterman EL, Love KS, Ploessl DS, Galloway KE. Nat Biotechnol. 2025 Oct 13. doi: 10.1038/s41587-025-02854-y. PubMed 41083901.
Backbone
  Vector backbone: Galloway Lab pSHIP Backbone
  Backbone manufacturer: Galloway Lab
  Vector type: Mammalian Expression, Synthetic Biology
Growth in bacteria
  Bacterial resistance: Kanamycin, 50 μg/mL
  Growth temperature: 30°C
  Growth strain: NEB Stable
  Copy number: High Copy
Gene/Insert
  Gene/Insert name: mGreenLantern
  Species: Aequorea victoria
  Mutation: none
  Cloning method: Golden Gate
Terms and licenses: Academic/Nonprofit Terms; Industry Terms: Not Available to Industry
Depositor comments: Please visit https://doi.org/10.1101/2024.06.19.599813 for bioRxiv preprint.
How to cite: (203-bp-DIAL-CMV53)-mGL-BGH_pKG3682 was a gift from Kate Galloway (Addgene plasmid # 246338 ; http://n2t.net/addgene:246338 ; RRID:Addgene_246338)
