>Addgene plasmid #246338 | (203-bp-DIAL-CMV53)-mGL-BGH_pKG3682 | depositor partial sequence | sequence record 484341 | Promoter (203-bp-DIAL-CMV53)
AGATCTGAATTGGAGTGAGGACGTGTAGAGTGAGGACGTGCGGAGTGAGGACGTGTAGAGTGAGGACGTG
CGGAGTGAGGACGTGTAGAGTGAGGACGTGCCCTCCTCTGGATCAAATCCGAATAACTTCGTATAGCATA
CATTATACGAAGTTATCTCGAGTCGCTCGGTACGATTTAAATTGAATTCTGCAGTCGACGGTACCGCGGG
CCCGGGACTTTGTACAAAAAAGCAGGCTCCACCATGGGAACCAATTCAGTCGACTGGATCCGGTACCTCC
TACAGCTCCTGGGCAACGTGCTGGTTATTGTGCTGTCTCATCATTTTGGCAAAGAATTGATTAATTCGAG
CGAACGCGTATAACTTCGTATAGCATACATTATACGAAGTTATCGGATTTGATCTGATCAAGCAACCAAC
AAAATGTCGTAACAAGGGCGGTAGGCGTGTACGGTGGGAGGTCTATATAAGCAGAGCTCGTTTAGTGAAC
CGCTAGTCTACTACCAGAGCTCATCGCTAGC
